>Addgene plasmid #161424 | pDONR221-UCP3_STOP | addgene full sequence | sequence record 367477 | Addgene NGS Result
CAAATAATGATTTTATTTTGACTGATAGTGACCTGTTCGTTGCAACACATTGATGAGCAATGCTTTTTTA
TAATGCCAACTTTGTACAAAAAAGCAGGCTCCACCATGGTGGGCCTGAAGCCTTCCGACGTGCCACCTAC
CATGGCCGTGAAGTTTCTGGGAGCAGGAACAGCAGCATGCTTTGCAGACCTGGTGACCTTCCCACTGGAT
ACAGCCAAGGTGAGGCTGCAGATCCAGGGAGAGAATCAGGCAGTGCAGACCGCAAGGCTCGTTCAGTACC
GCGGTGTTCTGGGTACCATCCTGACAATGGTGCGCACAGAGGGCCCTTGTTCTCCATATAACGGACTGGT
GGCAGGACTGCAGAGGCAGATGTCCTTTGCCTCTATCCGCATCGGCCTGTACGACAGCGTGAAGCAGGTG
TATACCCCCAAGGGCGCCGATAATAGCTCCCTGACCACAAGGATCCTGGCAGGATGCACCACAGGAGCAA
TGGCAGTGACCTGTGCACAGCCAACAGACGTGGTGAAGGTGAGATTCCAGGCATCCATCCACCTGGGACC
ATCTCGGAGCGACAGAAAGTACTCTGGCACCATGGATGCCTATAGGACAATCGCAAGGGAGGAGGGCGTG
AGGGGACTGTGGAAGGGCACCCTGCCTAACATCATGCGCAATGCCATCGTGAACTGCGCCGAGGTGGTGA
CCTACGATATCCTGAAGGAGAAGCTGCTGGACTATCACCTGCTGACAGATAATTTCCCTTGCCACTTTGT
GAGCGCCTTCGGCGCAGGATTTTGTGCAACCGTGGTGGCATCCCCAGTGGACGTGGTGAAGACACGGTAC
ATGAACTCTCCACCCGGCCAGTATTTCAGCCCCCTGGATTGTATGATCAAGATGGTGGCACAGGAGGGAC
CAACCGCCTTCTACAAGGGCTTTACACCTAGCTTCCTGAGGCTGGGCTCCTGGAACGTGGTCATGTTTGT
GACCTATGAGCAGCTGAAGCGGGCCCTGATGAAGGTGCAGATGCTGAGAGAGTCTCCCTTCTAAGACCCA
GCTTTCTTGTACAAAGTTGGCATTATAAGAAAGCATTGCTTATCAATTTGTTGCAACGAACAGGTCACTA
TCAGTCAAAATAAAATCATTATTTGCCATCCAGCTGATATCCCCTATAGTGAGTCGTATTACATGGTCAT
AGCTGTTTCCTGGCAGCTCTGGCCCGTGTCTCAAAATCTCTGATGTTACATTGCACAAGATAAAAATATA
TCATCATGAACAATAAAACTGTCTGCTTACATAAACAGTAATACAAGGGGTGTTATGAGCCATATTCAAC
GGGAAACGTCGAGGCCGCGATTAAATTCCAACATGGATGCTGATTTATATGGGTATAAATGGGCTCGCGA
TAATGTCGGGCAATCAGGTGCGACAATCTATCGCTTGTATGGGAAGCCCGATGCGCCAGAGTTGTTTCTG
AAACATGGCAAAGGTAGCGTTGCCAATGATGTTACAGATGAGATGGTCAGACTAAACTGGCTGACGGAAT
TTATGCCTCTTCCGACCATCAAGCATTTTATCCGTACTCCTGATGATGCATGGTTACTCACCACTGCGAT
CCCCGGAAAAACAGCATTCCAGGTATTAGAAGAATATCCTGATTCAGGTGAAAATATTGTTGATGCGCTG
GCAGTGTTCCTGCGCCGGTTGCATTCGATTCCTGTTTGTAATTGTCCTTTTAACAGCGATCGCGTATTTC
GTCTCGCTCAGGCGCAATCACGAATGAATAACGGTTTGGTTGATGCGAGTGATTTTGATGACGAGCGTAA
TGGCTGGCCTGTTGAACAAGTCTGGAAAGAAATGCATAAACTTTTGCCATTCTCACCGGATTCAGTCGTC
ACTCATGGTGATTTCTCACTTGATAACCTTATTTTTGACGAGGGGAAATTAATAGGTTGTATTGATGTTG
GACGAGTCGGAATCGCAGACCGATACCAGGATCTTGCCATCCTATGGAACTGCCTCGGTGAGTTTTCTCC
TTCATTACAGAAACGGCTTTTTCAAAAATATGGTATTGATAATCCTGATATGAATAAATTGCAGTTTCAT
TTGATGCTCGATGAGTTTTTCTAATCAGAATTGGTTAATTGGTTGTAACACTGGCAGAGCATTACGCTGA
CTTGACGGGACGGCGCAAGCTCATGACCAAAATCCCTTAACGTGAGTTACGCGTCGTTCCACTGAGCGTC
AGACCCCGTAGAAAAGATCAAAGGATCTTCTTGAGATCCTTTTTTTCTGCGCGTAATCTGCTGCTTGCAA
ACAAAAAAACCACCGCTACCAGCGGTGGTTTGTTTGCCGGATCAAGAGCTACCAACTCTTTTTCCGAAGG
TAACTGGCTTCAGCAGAGCGCAGATACCAAATACTGTTCTTCTAGTGTAGCCGTAGTTAGGCCACCACTT
CAAGAACTCTGTAGCACCGCCTACATACCTCGCTCTGCTAATCCTGTTACCAGTGGCTGCTGCCAGTGGC
GATAAGTCGTGTCTTACCGGGTTGGACTCAAGACGATAGTTACCGGATAAGGCGCAGCGGTCGGGCTGAA
CGGGGGGTTCGTGCACACAGCCCAGCTTGGAGCGAACGACCTACACCGAACTGAGATACCTACAGCGTGA
GCTATGAGAAAGCGCCACGCTTCCCGAAGGGAGAAAGGCGGACAGGTATCCGGTAAGCGGCAGGGTCGGA
ACAGGAGAGCGCACGAGGGAGCTTCCAGGGGGAAACGCCTGGTATCTTTATAGTCCTGTCGGGTTTCGCC
ACCTCTGACTTGAGCGTCGATTTTTGTGATGCTCGTCAGGGGGGCGGAGCCTATGGAAAAACGCCAGCAA
CGCGGCCTTTTTACGGTTCCTGGCCTTTTGCTGGCCTTTTGCTCACATGTTCTTTCCTGCGTTATCCCCT
GATTCTGTGGATAACCGTATTACCGCCTTTGAGTGAGCTGATACCGCTCGCCGCAGCCGAACGACCGAGC
GCAGCGAGTCAGTGAGCGAGGAAGCGGAAGAGCGCCCAATACGCAAACCGCCTCTCCCCGCGCGTTGGCC
GATTCATTAATGCAGCTGGCACGACAGGTTTCCCGACTGGAAAGCGGGCAGTGAGCGCAACGCAATTAAT
ACGCGTACCGCTAGCCAGGAAGAGTTTGTAGAAACGCAAAAAGGCCATCCGTCAGGATGGCCTTCTGCTT
AGTTTGATGCCTGGCAGTTTATGGCGGGCGTCCTGCCCGCCACCCTCCGGGCCGTTGCTTCACAACGTTC
AAATCCGCTCCCGGCGGATTTGTCCTACTCAGGAGAGCGTTCACCGACAAACAACAGATAAAACGAAAGG
CCCAGTCTTCCGACTGAGCCTTTCGTTTTATTTGATGCCTGGCAGTTCCCTACTCTCGCGTTAACGCTAG
CATGGATGTTTTCCCAGTCACGACGTTGTAAAACGACGGCCAGTCTTAAGCTCGGGCCC
Features (pLannotate 1.2.2; 10 found; start..end, strand, type, name):
      1..100     +  protein_bind   attL1: mutant version of attL; recombination site for the Gateway® LR reaction LR Clonase™
    106..1041    +  CDS            UCP3: UCP3_HUMAN - Also known as SLC25A9. Experimental evidence at protein level: Swiss-Prot protein existence level 1. UCP are mitochondrial transporter proteins that create proton leaks across the inner mitochondrial membrane, thus uncoupling oxidative phosphorylation. As a result, energy is dissipated in the form of heat. May play a role in the modulation of tissue respiratory control. Participates in thermogenesis and energy balance. From Homo sapiens (Human).
   1046..1145    -  protein_bind   attL2: mutant version of attL; recombination site for the Gateway® LR reaction LR Clonase™
   1163..1181    -  promoter       T7 promoter: promoter for bacteriophage T7 RNA polymerase
   1315..2124    +  CDS            KanR: aminoglycoside phosphotransferase; aph(3')-Ia; confers resistance to kanamycin in bacteria or G418 (Geneticin®) in eukaryotes
   2271..2859    +  rep_origin     ori: high-copy-number ColE1/pMB1/pBR322/pUC origin of replication
   3042..3134    +  CDS            lacI (fragment): lac repressor; lacI; The lac repressor binds to the lac operator to inhibit transcription in E. coli. This inhibition can be relieved by adding lactose or isopropyl-β-D-thiogalactopyranoside (IPTG).
   3189..3216    -  terminator     rrnB T2 terminator: transcription terminator T2 from the E. coli rrnB gene
   3348..3391    +  terminator     rrnB T1 terminator: Escherichia coli rrnB; transcription terminator T1 from the E. coli rrnB gene
   3438..3474    -  CDS            lacZα (fragment): LacZα fragment of β-galactosidase; lacZ fragment
