[The description below was written by a language model from this plasmid's Addgene catalogue record and pLannotate feature annotations shown in this document.]
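Description:
pDONR221-UCP3_STOP is a Gateway entry clone built on the pDONR221 backbone, carrying a codon-optimized open reading frame for human UCP3 (also called SLC25A9). The sequenced plasmid is about 3.5 kb and is maintained in E. coli through a high-copy ColE1/pUC-type origin, with a kanamycin resistance gene (aminoglycoside phosphotransferase) for selection. Although the catalogue lists the vector type as mammalian expression, the feature table shows no eukaryotic promoter or polyadenylation signal. The only promoter annotated near the insert is a T7 promoter just outside attL2, oriented back toward the insert on the opposite strand from the ORF. The plasmid therefore serves as a shuttle for the ORF rather than as an expression vector in its own right.

The roughly 940 bp UCP3 coding sequence sits between attL1 and attL2, the sites recognised in the Gateway LR reaction, so the ORF can be transferred directionally into any compatible destination vector, which then supplies the promoter, tags and selection. UCP3 is a mitochondrial carrier-family protein described as creating proton leaks across the inner mitochondrial membrane, uncoupling oxidative phosphorylation and contributing to thermogenesis and energy balance. This version retains a stop codon at the end of the ORF, which suits expression of the native C-terminus or N-terminal fusions; a companion clone without the stop codon exists for C-terminal tagging. The rrnB T1 and T2 terminators upstream of attL1 insulate the insert from read-through transcription, and the short lacI and lacZα fragments are backbone remnants. The plasmid belongs to a consortium collection of solute carrier (SLC) transporter clones assembled for transporter research and drug discovery.
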