Addgene plasmid #161424: pDONR221-UCP3_STOP
Purpose: Gateway entry clone with codon-optimized ORF sequence for subcloning into custom expression vectors. Contains a STOP codon at the end of the codon-optimized ORF sequence.
Depositing lab: RESOLUTE Consortium & Giulio Superti-Furga. Depositing organization: CeMM Research Center for Molecular Medicine. Publication: The RESOLUTE consortium: unlocking SLC transporters for drug discovery. Superti-Furga G, Lackner D, Wiedmer T, Ingles-Prieto A, Barbosa B, Girardi E, Goldmann U, Gurtl B, Klavins K, Klimek C, Lindinger S, Lineiro-Retes E, Muller AC, Onstein S, Redinger G, Reil D, Sedlyarov V, Wolf G, Crawford M, Everley R, ... Steppan CM. Nat Rev Drug Discov. 2020 Jul;19(7):429-430. doi: 10.1038/d41573-020-00056-6. PubMed 32265506.
Backbone
  Vector backbone: pDONR221
  Backbone manufacturer: ThermoFisher Scientific
  Backbone size w/o insert (bp): 2550
  Vector type: Mammalian Expression
Growth in bacteria
  Bacterial resistance: Kanamycin, 50 μg/mL
  Growth temperature: 37°C
  Growth strain: NEB Stable
  Copy number: High Copy
Gene/Insert
  Gene/Insert name: UCP3 (alt name: SLC25A9)
  Species: H. sapiens (human)
  Insert size (bp): 939
  Entrez Gene: UCP3 (a.k.a. SLC25A9)
  Cloning method: Gateway Cloning
  Sequencing primers: 5′ M13-fwd; 3′ M13-rev
Terms and licenses: Academic/Nonprofit Terms; Industry Terms
Depositor comments: This plasmid contains a STOP codon at the end of the codon-optimized ORF. For the version of this plasmid that does not contain a STOP codon, please see Addgene plasmid 132258 For more information on the full Resolute plasmid collection, please see www.addgene.org/depositor-collections/re-solute/. Please provide your feedback on this plasmid to the RESOLUTE consortium by filling out their RESOLUTE repository feedback form: https://forms.office.com/Pages/ResponsePage.aspx?id=0e05yklzmkS7rjFGQL4N7z4feCLQvEJAmVcOCM_u885UN1JJRko0Ukg4TVQwNTZLOUxPQVJWT1NHUCQlQCN0PWcu
How to cite: pDONR221-UCP3_STOP was a gift from RESOLUTE Consortium & Giulio Superti-Furga (Addgene plasmid # 161424 ; http://n2t.net/addgene:161424 ; RRID:Addgene_161424)
