>Addgene plasmid #161424 | pDONR221-UCP3_STOP | depositor partial sequence | sequence record 312783 | Codon-optimized ORF of UCP3
ATGGTGGGCCTGAAGCCTTCCGACGTGCCACCTACCATGGCCGTGAAGTTTCTGGGAGCAGGAACAGCAG
CATGCTTTGCAGACCTGGTGACCTTCCCACTGGATACAGCCAAGGTGAGGCTGCAGATCCAGGGAGAGAA
TCAGGCAGTGCAGACCGCAAGGCTCGTTCAGTACCGCGGTGTTCTGGGTACCATCCTGACAATGGTGCGC
ACAGAGGGCCCTTGTTCTCCATATAACGGACTGGTGGCAGGACTGCAGAGGCAGATGTCCTTTGCCTCTA
TCCGCATCGGCCTGTACGACAGCGTGAAGCAGGTGTATACCCCCAAGGGCGCCGATAATAGCTCCCTGAC
CACAAGGATCCTGGCAGGATGCACCACAGGAGCAATGGCAGTGACCTGTGCACAGCCAACAGACGTGGTG
AAGGTGAGATTCCAGGCATCCATCCACCTGGGACCATCTCGGAGCGACAGAAAGTACTCTGGCACCATGG
ATGCCTATAGGACAATCGCAAGGGAGGAGGGCGTGAGGGGACTGTGGAAGGGCACCCTGCCTAACATCAT
GCGCAATGCCATCGTGAACTGCGCCGAGGTGGTGACCTACGATATCCTGAAGGAGAAGCTGCTGGACTAT
CACCTGCTGACAGATAATTTCCCTTGCCACTTTGTGAGCGCCTTCGGCGCAGGATTTTGTGCAACCGTGG
TGGCATCCCCAGTGGACGTGGTGAAGACACGGTACATGAACTCTCCACCCGGCCAGTATTTCAGCCCCCT
GGATTGTATGATCAAGATGGTGGCACAGGAGGGACCAACCGCCTTCTACAAGGGCTTTACACCTAGCTTC
CTGAGGCTGGGCTCCTGGAACGTGGTCATGTTTGTGACCTATGAGCAGCTGAAGCGGGCCCTGATGAAGG
TGCAGATGCTGAGAGAGTCTCCCTTCTAA
